>Addgene plasmid #124114 | pET21a-LysRS-His | addgene full sequence | sequence record 275252 | Addgene NGS Result
GTAAAAAGGCCGCGTTGCTGGCGTTTTTCCATAGGCTCCGCCCCCCTGACGAGCATCACAAAAATCGACG
CTCAAGTCAGAGGTGGCGAAACCCGACAGGACTATAAAGATACCAGGCGTTTCCCCCTGGAAGCTCCCTC
GTGCGCTCTCCTGTTCCGACCCTGCCGCTTACCGGATACCTGTCCGCCTTTCTCCCTTCGGGAAGCGTGG
CGCTTTCTCATAGCTCACGCTGTAGGTATCTCAGTTCGGTGTAGGTCGTTCGCTCCAAGCTGGGCTGTGT
GCACGAACCCCCCGTTCAGCCCGACCGCTGCGCCTTATCCGGTAACTATCGTCTTGAGTCCAACCCGGTA
AGACACGACTTATCGCCACTGGCAGCAGCCACTGGTAACAGGATTAGCAGAGCGAGGTATGTAGGCGGTG
CTACAGAGTTCTTGAAGTGGTGGCCTAACTACGGCTACACTAGAAGGACAGTATTTGGTATCTGCGCTCT
GCTGAAGCCAGTTACCTTCGGAAAAAGAGTTGGTAGCTCTTGATCCGGCAAACAAACCACCGCTGGTAGC
GGTGGTTTTTTTGTTTGCAAGCAGCAGATTACGCGCAGAAAAAAAGGATCTCAAGAAGATCCTTTGATCT
TTTCTACGGGGTCTGACGCTCAGTGGAACGAAAACTCACGTTAAGGGATTTTGGTCATGAGATTATCAAA
AAGGATCTTCACCTAGATCCTTTTAAATTAAAAATGAAGTTTTAAATCAATCTAAAGTATATATGAGTAA
ACTTGGTCTGACAGTTACCAATGCTTAATCAGTGAGGCACCTATCTCAGCGATCTGTCTATTTCGTTCAT
CCATAGTTGCCTGACTCCCCGTCGTGTAGATAACTACGATACGGGAGGGCTTACCATCTGGCCCCAGTGC
TGCAATGATACCGCGAGACCCACGCTCACCGGCTCCAGATTTATCAGCAATAAACCAGCCAGCCGGAAGG
GCCGAGCGCAGAAGTGGTCCTGCAACTTTATCCGCCTCCATCCAGTCTATTAATTGTTGCCGGGAAGCTA
GAGTAAGTAGTTCGCCAGTTAATAGTTTGCGCAACGTTGTTGCCATTGCTGCAGGCATCGTGGTGTCACG
CTCGTCGTTTGGTATGGCTTCATTCAGCTCCGGTTCCCAACGATCAAGGCGAGTTACATGATCCCCCATG
TTGTGCAAAAAAGCGGTTAGCTCCTTCGGTCCTCCGATCGTTGTCAGAAGTAAGTTGGCCGCAGTGTTAT
CACTCATGGTTATGGCAGCACTGCATAATTCTCTTACTGTCATGCCATCCGTAAGATGCTTTTCTGTGAC
TGGTGAGTACTCAACCAAGTCATTCTGAGAATAGTGTATGCGGCGACCGAGTTGCTCTTGCCCGGCGTCA
ATACGGGATAATACCGCGCCACATAGCAGAACTTTAAAAGTGCTCATCATTGGAAAACGTTCTTCGGGGC
GAAAACTCTCAAGGATCTTACCGCTGTTGAGATCCAGTTCGATGTAACCCACTCGTGCACCCAACTGATC
TTCAGCATCTTTTACTTTCACCAGCGTTTCTGGGTGAGCAAAAACAGGAAGGCAAAATGCCGCAAAAAAG
GGAATAAGGGCGACACGGAAATGTTGAATACTCATACTCTTCCTTTTTCAATATTATTGAAGCATTTATC
AGGGTTATTGTCTCATGAGCGGATACATATTTGAATGTATTTAGAAAAATAAACAAATAGGGGTTCCGCG
CACATTTCCCCGAAAAGTGCCACCTAAATTGTAAGCGTTAATATTTTGTTAAAATTCGCGTTAAATTTTT
GTTAAATCAGCTCATTTTTTAACCAATAGGCCGAAATCGGCAAAATCCCTTATAAATCAAAAGAATAGAC
CGAGATAGGGT
[37 nt withheld, positions 1902-1938]
AAAGAACGTGGACTCCAACGTCAAAGG
[49 nt withheld, positions 1966-2014]
T
[91 nt withheld, positions 2016-2106]
G
[124 nt withheld, positions 2108-2231]
CCCATTCGCCAATCCGGATATAGTTCCTCCTTTCAGCAAAAAACCCCTCAAGACCCGTTTAGAGGCCCCA
AGGGGTTATGCTAGTTATTGCTCAGCGGTGGCAGCAGCCAACTCAGCTTCCTTTCGGGCTTTGTTAGCAG
CCGGATCTCAGTGGTGGTGGTGGTGGTGCTCGAGTTTCTGTGGGCGCATCGCCGGGAAGAGAATAACGTC
GCGAATAGTATGGCTGTTAGTAAACAGCATAATCATTCGGTCGATACCAATACCCAGACCAGCGGTTGGC
GGCAGACCATATTCCAGCGCAGTCACGTAATCTTCGTCATAGAACATGGCTTCGTCGTCACCTGCAGCTT
TAGCATTAACCTGTTCCTGGAAACGTTCAGCCTGATCTTCTGCGTCGTTTAATTCGCTAAAACCATTACC
GATTTCACGACCACCGATGAAGAATTCAAAACGGTCGGTGATTTCCGGGTTAACATCATTACGGCGTGCC
AGCGGGGACACTTCTGCCGGATATTCCGTAATAAAGGTTGGCTGAATCAGATGTGCTTCTGCCACTTCAT
CAAAGATCTCTGTGACAATACGTCCCAACCCCCAGCTTTTCTCTACCGTAATACCGATAGATTCAGCTAA
TGCTTTAGCAGCATCAAAATTATCCAGGTCGGCCATATCGGTTTCTGGACGATATTTTTTGATTGCTTCG
CGCATGGTGAGTTTTTCAAACGGTTTGCCGAAATCAAACACATGCTCGCCATAAGTGACTTTAGTGGTAC
CCAGAACCTCTTGTGCCAGGGTGCGGAACAGTGACTCTGTCAGTTCAATCAAATCGTGGTAATCCGCATA
CGCCATGTAGAGTTCCATCATTGTGAACTCAGGATTATGGCGAACAGAAATACCTTCATTACGGAAGTTA
CGGTTGATTTCGAATACCCGTTCAAAACCGCCTACAACCAGACGTTTCAGATACAGCTCCGGCGCGATAC
GCAGATACATATCTAAATCCAGAGCATTATGATGGGTAATAAACGGGCGAGCAGATGCCCCACCTGGAAT
TACCTGCATCATCGGGGTTTCTACTTCCATAAAGCCGCGCGCGACCATGAATTGACGGATAGCGGCCAGA
ATTTTTGAACGGACAACAAACGTTTGACGGGATTTATCGTTAGCGATGAGGTCCAGATAACGTTGACGAT
AACGGACTTCCTGATCCTGCAGACCATGGAATTTATCTGGTAAAGGACGTAGTGCTTTAGTCAGCAGGCG
CAGCTCAGTACAGTGAATGGAAAGCTCACCCGTTTGCGTCTTAAACAGCGTACCGCGGGCACCGATAATG
TCACCCAGATCCCATTTTTTAAACTGATCGTTATAAACACCTTCTGGCAGGCTATCTCTTGCAACGTACA
GTTGAATACGGCCACCGACATCCTGCAACGTTACAAAGGAGGCTTTCCCCATGATACGACGGGTCATCAT
TCGGCCAGCAACCGAGACTTCAATGTTTAAGGATTCCAGTTCCTGGTTATCCTTCGCATCAAACTCTTCG
TGCAACTGGTCAGAGGTATGGTCGCGGCGAAAATCATTGGGAAACGCCACACCTTGCTGACGTAGTGCCG
CCAGTTTTTCGCGGCGATTTCTCAGTTCATCGTTAAAATCAATAGCCTCATTGGCTCCCCGTGTTTCTTG
TTCAGACATATGTATATCTCCTTCTTAAAGTTAAACAAAATTATTTCTAGAGGGGAATTGTTATCCGCTC
ACAATTCCCCTATAGTGAGTCGTATTAATTTCGCGGGATCGAGATCTCGATCCTCTACGCCGGACGCATC
GTGGCCGGCATCACCGGCGCCACAGGTGCGGTTGCTGGCGCCTATATCGCCGACATCACCGATGGGGAAG
ATCGGGCTCGCCACTTCGGGCTCATGAGCGCTTGTTTCGGCGTGGGTATGGTGGCAGGCCCCGTGGCCGG
GGGACTGTTGGGCGCCATCTCCTTGCATGCACCATTCCTTGCGGCGGCGGTGCTCAACGGCCTCAACCTA
CTACTGGGCTGCTTCCTAATGCAGGAGTCGCATAAGGGAGAGCGTCGAGATCCCGGACACCATCGAATGG
CGCAAAACCTTTCGCGGTATGGCATGATAGCGCCCGGAAGAGAGTCAATTCAGGGTGGTGAATGTGAAAC
CAGTAACGTTATACGATGTCGCAGAGTATGCCGGTGTCTCTTATCAGACCGTTTCCCGCGTGGTGAACCA
GGCCAGCCACGTTTCTGCGAAAACGCGGGAAAAAGTGGAAGCGGCGATGGCGGAGCTGAATTACATTCCC
AACCGCGTGGCACAACAACTGGCGGGCAAACAGTCGTTGCTGATTGGCGTTGCCACCTCCAGTCTGGCCC
TGCACGCGCCGTCGCAAATTGTCGCGGCGATTAAATCTCGCGCCGATCAACTGGGTGCCAGCGTGGTGGT
GTCGATGGTAGAACGAAGCGGCGTCGAAGCCTGTAAAGCGGCGGTGCACAATCTTCTCGCGCAACGCGTC
AGTGGGCTGATCATTAACTATCCGCTGGATGACCAGGATGCCATTGCTGTGGAAGCTGCCTGCACTAATG
TTCCGGCGTTATTTCTTGATGTCTCTGACCAGACACCCATCAACAGTATTATTTTCTCCCATGAAGACGG
TACGCGACTGGGCGTGGAGCATCTGGTCGCATTGGGTCACCAGCAAATCGCGCTGTTAGCGGGCCCATTA
AGTTCTGTCTCGGCGCGTCTGCGTCTGGCTGGCTGGCATAAATATCTCACTCGCAATCAAATTCAGCCGA
TAGCGGAACGGGAAGGCGACTGGAGTGCCATGTCCGGTTTTCAACAAACCATGCAAATGCTGAATGAGGG
CATCGTTCCCACTGCGATGCTGGTTGCCAACGATCAGATGGCGCTGGGCGCAATGCGCGCCATTACCGAG
TCCGGGCTGCGCGTTGGTGCGGATATCTCGGTAGTGGGATACGACGATACCGAAGACAGCTCATGTTATA
TCCCGCCGTTAACCACCATCAAACAGGATTTTCGCCTGCTGGGGCAAACCAGCGTGGACCGCTTGCTGCA
ACTCTCTCAGGGCCAGGCGGTGAAGGGCAATCAGCTGTTGCCCGTCTCACTGGTGAAAAGAAAAACCACC
CTGGCGCCCAATACGCAAACCGCCTCTCCCCGCGCGTTGGCCGATTCATTAATGCAGCTGGCACGACAGG
TTTCCCGACTGGAAAGCGGGCAGTGAGCGCAACGCAATTAATGTAAGTTAGCTCACTCATTAGGCACCGG
GATCTCGACCGATGCCCTTGAGAGCCTTCAACCCAGTCAGCTCCTTCCGGTGGGCGCGGGGCATGACTAT
CGTCGCCGCACTTATGACTGTCTTCTTTATCATGCAACTCGTAGGACAGGTGCCGGCAGCGCTCTGGGTC
ATTTTCGGCGAGGACCGCTTTCGCTGGAGCGCGACGATGATCGGCCTGTCGCTTGCGGTATTCGGAATCT
TGCACGCCCTCGCTCAAGCCTTCGTCACTGGTCCCGCCACCAAACGTTTCGGCGAGAAGCAGGCCATTAT
CGCCGGCATGGCGGCCCCACGGGTGCGCATGATCGTGCTCCTGTCGTTGAGGACCCGGCTAGGCTGGCGG
GGTTGCCTTACTGGTTAGCAGAATGAATCACCGATACGCGAGCGAACGTGAAGCGACTGCTGCTGCAAAA
CGTCTGCGACCTGAGCAACAACATGAATGGTCTTCGGTTTCCGTGTTTCGTAAAGTCTGGAAACGCGGAA
GTCAGCGCCCTGCACCATTATGTTCCGGATCTGCATCGCAGGATGCTGCTGGCTACCCTGTGGAACACCT
ACATCTGTATTAACGAAGCGCTGGCATTGACCCTGAGTGATTTTTCTCTGGTCCCGCCGCATCCATACCG
CCAGTTGTTTACCCTCACAACGTTCCAGTAACCGGGCATGTTCATCATCAGTAACCCGTATCGTGAGCAT
CCTCTCTCGTTTCATCGGTATCATTACCCCCATGAACAGAAATCCCCCTTACACGGAGGCATCAGTGACC
AAACAGGAAAAAACCGCCCTTAACATGGCCCGCTTTATCAGAAGCCAGACATTAACGCTTCTGGAGAAAC
TCAACGAGCTGGACGCGGATGAACAGGCAGACATCTGTGAATCGCTTCACGACCACGCTGATGAGCTTTA
CCGCAGCTGCCTCGCGCGTTTCGGTGATGACGGTGAAAACCTCTGACACATGCAGCTCCCGGAGACGGTC
ACAGCTTGTCTGTAAGCGGATGCCGGGAGCAGACAAGCCCGTCAGGGCGCGTCAGCGGGTGTTGGCGGGT
GTCGGGGCGCAGCCATGACCCAGTCACGTAGCGATAGCGGAGTGTATACTGGCTTAACTATGCGGCATCA
GAGCAGATTGTACTGAGAGTGCACCATTGCGGTGTGAAATACCGCACAGATGCGTAAGGAGAAAATACCG
CATCAGGCGCTCTTCCGCTTCCTCGCTCACTGACTCGCTGCGCTCGGTCGTTCGGCTGCGGCGAGCGGTA
TCAGCTCACTCAAAGGCGGTAATACGGTTATCCACAGAATCAGGGGATAACGCAGGAAAGAACATGTGAG
CAAAAGGCCAGCAAAAGGCCAGGAACC
Features (pLannotate 1.2.2; 20 found; start..end, strand, type, name):
     26..614     -  rep_origin     ori: high-copy-number ColE1/pMB1/pBR322/pUC origin of replication
    785..1645    -  CDS            AmpR: β-lactamase; bla; confers resistance to ampicillin, carbenicillin, and related antibiotics
   1646..1750    -  promoter       AmpR promoter: bla
   1803..2231    -  rep_origin     f1 ori (sequence partly withheld): f1 bacteriophage origin of replication; arrow indicates direction of (+) strand synthesis
   2268..2315    -  terminator     T7 terminator: transcription terminator for bacteriophage T7 RNA polymerase
   2323..2372    -  CDS            SET1 (fragment): solubility-enhancement tag derived from T7 phage gene 10B
   2382..2399    -  CDS            9xHis (fragment): 9xHis affinity tag
   2406..3920    -  CDS            lysU: SYK2_ECOLI - Experimental evidence at protein level: Swiss-Prot protein existence level 1. Also can synthesize a number of adenyl dinucleotides (in particular AppppA). These dinucleotides have been proposed to act as modulators of the heat-shock response and stress response. From Escherichia coli (strain K12).
   3928..3950    -  RBS            RBS: efficient ribosome binding site from bacteriophage T7 gene 10 (Olins and Rangwala, 1989)
   3965..3989    -  protein_bind   lac operator: The lac repressor binds to the lac operator to inhibit transcription in E. coli. This inhibition can be relieved by adding lactose or isopropyl-β-D-thiogalactopyranoside (IPTG). lac repressor encoded by lacI
   3990..4008    -  promoter       T7 promoter: promoter for bacteriophage T7 RNA polymerase
   4030..4309    +  CDS            TcR (fragment): tetracycline efflux protein; tet; confers resistance to tetracycline
   4317..4394    +  promoter       lacI promoter: lacI
   4395..5477    +  CDS            lacI: lac repressor; lacI; The lac repressor binds to the lac operator to inhibit transcription in E. coli. This inhibition can be relieved by adding lactose or isopropyl-β-D-thiogalactopyranoside (IPTG).
   5490..5511    +  protein_bind   CAP binding site: CAP binding activates transcription in the presence of cAMP. E. coli catabolite activator protein
   5526..5817    +  CDS            TcR (fragment): tetracycline efflux protein; tet; confers resistance to tetracycline
   5889..6269    -  CDS            YPB1_ECOLX: Protein predicted: Swiss-Prot protein existence level 4. From Escherichia coli.
   6286..6477    +  CDS            rop: Rop protein, which maintains plasmids at low copy number; rop
   6579..6718    +  misc_feature   bom: basis of mobility region from pBR322
   6723..6856    -  rep_origin     RSF ori (fragment): Plasmids containing the RSF 1030 origin of replication can be propagated in E. coli cells that contain additional plasmids with compatible origins.
