[The description below was written by a language model from this plasmid's Addgene catalogue record and pLannotate feature annotations shown in this document.]
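Description:
pET21a-LysRS-His is a bacterial expression plasmid built on the pET21a(+) backbone for producing the Escherichia coli lysine-tRNA ligase (lysyl-tRNA synthetase, encoded by lysU) as a recombinant protein. It is one of a set of plasmids used to make the individual purified components of the PURE system, a cell-free translation system reconstituted from defined factors, in which each aminoacyl-tRNA synthetase is supplied as a separately purified protein. The plasmid replicates in E. coli from a ColE1/pMB1-type origin and is selected with ampicillin through the β-lactamase gene. The backbone also carries the pBR322-derived rop and bom regions and an f1 phage origin. The catalogue lists the plasmid as high copy, although rop normally acts to limit copy number.

The lysU coding sequence sits downstream of a T7 promoter with an adjacent lac operator and the efficient T7 gene 10 ribosome binding site, and is followed by a T7 terminator. A plasmid-borne lacI gene supplies lac repressor, so transcription requires a host that provides T7 RNA polymerase and is induced with IPTG or lactose. The C-terminal 6xHis tag allows purification by metal-affinity chromatography; the annotation software labels it as a fragment of a longer His tag. The short TcR, SET1 and RSF ori fragments, and the predicted YPB1 open reading frame, appear to be automated matches to backbone sequence rather than functional elements. The cloning sites used for the insert are not recorded. The depositor notes that the plasmid may be prone to deletions in the promoter region and recommends checking preparations from several colonies by sequencing.
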