Addgene plasmid #124114: pET21a-LysRS-His
Purpose: Bacterial expression plasmid for PURE system components
Depositing lab: Sebastian Maerkl & Takuya Ueda. Depositing organization: The University of Tokyo. Publication: Cell-free translation reconstituted with purified components. Shimizu Y, Inoue A, Tomari Y, Suzuki T, Yokogawa T, Nishikawa K, Ueda T. Nat Biotechnol. 2001 Aug;19(8):751-5. doi: 10.1038/90802. PubMed 11479568.
Backbone
  Vector backbone: pET21a(+)
  Vector type: Bacterial Expression
Growth in bacteria
  Bacterial resistance: Ampicillin, 100 μg/mL
  Growth temperature: 37°C
  Growth strain: DH5alpha ; JM109
  Copy number: High Copy
Gene/Insert
  Gene/Insert name: Lysine-tRNA ligase (alt names: lysU; LysRS)
  Species: Escherichia coli
  Entrez Gene: lysU (a.k.a. b4129, ECK4123)
  Tag / fusion protein: 6x-His (C terminal on insert)
  Cloning method: Restriction Enzyme; 5′ cloning site Unknown (unknown if destroyed)
Terms and licenses: Academic/Nonprofit Terms; Industry Terms: Not Available to Industry
Depositor comments: It is recommended to screen DNA preps from multiple colonies by Sanger sequencing, as this plasmid may be prone to deletions in the promoter region.
How to cite: pET21a-LysRS-His was a gift from Sebastian Maerkl & Takuya Ueda (Addgene plasmid # 124114 ; http://n2t.net/addgene:124114 ; RRID:Addgene_124114)
