>Addgene plasmid #124114 | pET21a-LysRS-His | depositor partial sequence | sequence record 236226 | Sequencing result for the insert
TTGTGAGCGGATAANAATTCCCCTCTAGAAATAATTTTGTTTAACTTTAAGAAGGAGATATACATATGTC
TGAACAAGAAACACGGGGAGCCAATGAGGCTATTGATTTTAACGATGAACTGAGAAATCGCCGCGAAAAA
CTGGCGGCACTACGTCAGCAAGGTGTGGCGTTTCCCAATGATTTTCGCCGCGACCATACCTCTGACCAGT
TGCACGAAGAGTTTGATGCGAAGGATAACCAGGAACTGGAATCCTTAAACATTGAAGTCTCGGTTGCTGG
CCGAATGATGACCCGTCGTATCATGGGGAAAGCCTCCTTTGTAACGTTGCAGGATGTCGGTGGMCGTATT
CAACTGTACGTTGCAAGAGATAGCCTGCCAGAAGGTGTTTATAACGATCAGTTTAAAAAATGGGATCTGG
GTGACATTATCGGTGCCCGCGGTACGCTGTTTAAGACGCAANCGGGTGAGCTTTCCATTCACTGTACTGA
GCTGCGCCTGCTGACTAAAGCACTACGTCCTTTACCAGATAAATTCCATGGTCTGCAGGATCAGGAAGTC
CGTTATCGTCAACGTTATCTGGACCTCATCGCTAACGATAAATCCCGTCAAACGTTTGTTGTCCGTTCAA
AAATTCTGGCCGCTATCCGTCAATTCATGGTCGCGCGCGGCTTTATGGAAGTAGAAACCCCGATGATGCA
GGTAATTCCAGGTGGGGCATCTGCTCGCCCGTTTATTACCCATCATAATGCTCTGGATTTAGATATGTAT
CTGCGTATCGCGCCGGAGCTGTATCTGAAACGTCTGGTTGTAGGCGGTTTTGAACGGGTATTCGAAATCA
ACCGTAACTTCCGTAATGAAGGTATTTCTGTTCGCCATAATCCTGAGTTCACAATGATGGAACTCTACAT
GGCGTATGCGGATTACCACGATTTGATTGAACTGACAGAGTCACTGTTCCGCACCCTGGCACAAGAGGTT
CTGGGTACCACTAAAGTCACTTATGGCGAGCATGTGTTTGATTTCGGCAAACCGTTTGAAAAACTCACCA
TGCGCGAAGCAA
